Addgene plasmid #42147: pNH013
Depositing lab: Colin Dolphin. Depositing organization: King's College London. Publication: A simplified counter-selection recombineering protocol for creating fluorescent protein reporter constructs directly from C. elegans fosmid genomic clones. Hirani N, Westenberg M, Gami MS, Davis P, Hope IA, Dolphin CT. BMC Biotechnol. 2013 Jan 3;13(1):1. 10.1186/1472-6750-13-1 PubMed 23281894.
Backbone
  Vector backbone: pGOv5
  Backbone manufacturer: GeneOracle
  Backbone size w/o insert (bp): 2172
  Total vector size (bp): 2895
  Vector type: Synthetic Biology
Growth in bacteria
  Bacterial resistance: Ampicillin, 100 μg/mL
  Growth temperature: 37°C
  Growth strain: DH5alpha
  Copy number: High Copy
Gene/Insert
  Gene/Insert name: mTFP1
  Species: C. elegans (nematode), Synthetic
  Insert size (bp): 723
Terms and licenses: Academic/Nonprofit Terms; Industry Terms: Not Available to Industry
Depositor comments: Nb. CDS terminates with two in-frame stop codons [TAA-TAG]
How to cite: pNH013 was a gift from Colin Dolphin (Addgene plasmid # 42147 ; http://n2t.net/addgene:42147 ; RRID:Addgene_42147)
