[The description below was written by a language model from this plasmid's Addgene catalogue record and pLannotate feature annotations shown in this document.]
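Description:
pNH013 is a small (2,895 bp) high-copy bacterial cloning plasmid built on the commercial gene-synthesis backbone pGOv5. It carries a synthetic coding sequence for the cyan fluorescent protein mTFP1. It replicates in E. coli from a ColE1/pUC-type origin and is selected with ampicillin through a β-lactamase gene driven by its native bla promoter. The feature table also picks up a short fragment of the f1 phage origin, along with a lac promoter, a CAP binding site and a lacI fragment. These are backbone remnants that flank the insert. The lac promoter lies downstream of mTFP1 on the opposite strand, so it is not arranged to express the fluorescent protein.

The insert is listed as 723 bp and attributed to both "synthetic" and C. elegans, which suggests a version of mTFP1 tailored for use in the nematode, although the record does not describe the design (for example codon usage or introns). The annotated mTFP1 match covers slightly less than the stated insert length. The depositor notes that the reading frame ends with two consecutive in-frame stop codons. No eukaryotic promoter, 3′ UTR or other worm expression element is annotated, so the plasmid appears to be a source or template for the reporter sequence and not an expression vector.

The associated publication describes a counter-selection recombineering method for building fluorescent protein reporter constructs directly from C. elegans fosmid genomic clones. In that context, pNH013 most plausibly supplies the mTFP1 cassette that is inserted into a fosmid-borne gene to generate reporter fusions.
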