Features (pLannotate 1.2.2; 8 found; start..end, strand, type, name):
    183..771     -  rep_origin     ori: high-copy-number ColE1/pMB1/pBR322/pUC origin of replication
    856..1716    -  CDS            AmpR: β-lactamase; bla; confers resistance to ampicillin, carbenicillin, and related antibiotics
   1717..1821    -  promoter       AmpR promoter: bla
   1848..1921    +  rep_origin     f1 ori (fragment) (sequence withheld): f1 bacteriophage origin of replication; arrow indicates direction of (+) strand synthesis
   1967..2665    +  CDS            mTFP1: mTFP1 is a basic (constitutively fluorescent) cyan fluorescent protein published in 2006, derived from Clavularia sp.. It has low acid sensitivity.
   2724..2754    -  promoter       lac promoter: promoter for the E. coli lac operon
   2769..2790    -  protein_bind   CAP binding site: CAP binding activates transcription in the presence of cAMP. E. coli catabolite activator protein
   2803..2895    -  CDS            lacI (fragment): lac repressor; lacI; The lac repressor binds to the lac operator to inhibit transcription in E. coli. This inhibition can be relieved by adding lactose or isopropyl-β-D-thiogalactopyranoside (IPTG).
>Addgene plasmid #42147 | pNH013 | depositor full sequence | sequence record 56921 | pNH013 sequence 2895 bps
TCTTCCGCTTCCTCGCTCACTGACTCGCTGCGCTCGGTCGTTCGGCTGCGGCGAGCGGTATCAGCTCACT
CAAAGGCGGTAATACGGTTATCCACAGAATCAGGGGATAACGCAGGAAAGAACATGTGAGCAAAAGGCCA
GCAAAAGGCCAGGAACCGTAAAAAGGCCGCGTTGCTGGCGTTTTTCCATAGGCTCCGCCCCCCTGACGAG
CATCACAAAAATCGACGCTCAAGTCAGAGGTGGCGAAACCCGACAGGACTATAAAGATACCAGGCGTTTC
CCCCTGGAAGCTCCCTCGTGCGCTCTCCTGTTCCGACCCTGCCGCTTACCGGATACCTGTCCGCCTTTCT
CCCTTCGGGAAGCGTGGCGCTTTCTCATAGCTCACGCTGTAGGTATCTCAGTTCGGTGTAGGTCGTTCGC
TCCAAGCTGGGCTGTGTGCACGAACCCCCCGTTCAGCCCGACCGCTGCGCCTTATCCGGTAACTATCGTC
TTGAGTCCAACCCGGTAAGACACGACTTATCGCCACTGGCAGCAGCCACTGGTAACAGGATTAGCAGAGC
GAGGTATGTAGGCGGTGCTACAGAGTTCTTGAAGTGGTGGCCTAACTACGGCTACACTAGAAGGACAGTA
TTTGGTATCTGCGCTCTGCTGAAGCCAGTTACCTTCGGAAAAAGAGTTGGTAGCTCTTGATCCGGCAAAC
AAACCACCGCTGGTAGCGGTGGTTTTTTTGTTTGCAAGCAGCAGATTACGCGCAGAAAAAAAGGATCTCA
AGAAGATCCTTTGATCTTTTCTACGGGGTCTGACGCTCAGTGGAACGAAAACTCACGTTAAGGGATTTTG
GTCATGAATTAATTCTTACCAATGCTTAATCAGTGAGGCACCTATCTCAGCGATCTGTCTATTTCGTTCA
TCCATAGTTGCCTGACTCCCCGTCGTGTAGATAACTACGATACGGGAGGGCTTACCATCTGGCCCCAGTG
CTGCAATGATACCGCGAGACCCACGCTCACCGGCTCCAGATTTATCAGCAATAAACCAGCCAGCCGGAAG
GGCCGAGCGCAGAAGTGGTCCTGCAACTTTATCCGCCTCCATCCAGTCTATTAATTGTTGCCGGGAAGCT
AGAGTAAGTAGTTCGCCAGTTAATAGTTTGCGCAACGTTGTTGCCATTGCTACAGGCATCGTGGTGTCAC
GCTCGTCGTTTGGTATGGCTTCATTCAGCTCCGGTTCCCAACGATCAAGGCGAGTTACATGATCCCCCAT
GTTGTGCAAAAAAGCGGTTAGCTCCTTCGGTCCTCCGATCGTTGTCAGAAGTAAGTTGGCCGCAGTGTTA
TCACTCATGGTTATGGCAGCACTGCATAATTCTCTTACTGTCATGCCATCCGTAAGATGCTTTTCTGTGA
CTGGTGAGTACTCAACCAAGTCATTCTGAGAATAGTGTATGCGGCGACCGAGTTGCTCTTGCCCGGCGTC
AATACGGGATAATACCGCGCCACATAGCAGAACTTTAAAAGTGCTCATCATTGGAAAACGTTCTTCGGGG
CGAAAACTCTCAAGGATCTTACCGCTGTTGAGATCCAGTTCGATGTAACCCACTCGTGCACCCAACTGAT
CTTCAGCATCTTTTACTTTCACCAGCGTTTCTGGGTGAGCAAAAACAGGAAGGCAAAATGCCGCAAAAAA
GGGAATAAGGGCGACACGGAAATGTTGAATACTCATACTCTTCCTTTTTCAATATTATTGAAGCATTTAT
CAGGGTTATTGTCTCATGAGCGGATACATATTTGAATGTATTTAGAAAAATAAACAAATAGGGGTTCCGC
GCACATTTCCCCGAAAAGTGCCACCTG
[74 nt withheld, positions 1848-1921]
CCCTCAGCGCGGCCGCTAGCGGATCCTTAAAAAACCATGGCCGCCTCAAAAGGAGAAGAAACGACAATGG
GTGTTATCAAGCCAGACATGAAGATCAAGCTTAAAATGGAGGGTAATGTTAATGGTCACGCCTTCGTCAT
TGAGGGAGAGGGTGAAGGAAAGCCATACGATGGAACTAATACTATTAACTTGGAAGTGAAGGAGGGTGCC
CCACTTCCATTCTCTTATGATATCCTTACTACAGCCTTCGCATATGGAAATCGAGCATTCACAAAATACC
CAGACGACATTCCAAATTACTTCAAGCAGTCATTTCCAGAGGGATATTCTTGGGAGAGAACAATGACATT
CGAGGACAAGGGTATAGTTAAAGTGAAATCTGATATTAGTATGGAAGAAGATTCATTCATCTATGAGATA
CACCTGAAGGGCGAGAACTTTCCTCCGAATGGACCAGTGATGCAGAAAAAGACAACAGGATGGGACGCAA
GTACTGAACGTATGTATGTCAGAGATGGAGTTTTGAAAGGTGACGTGAAGCATAAACTGTTGTTGGAAGG
AGGTGGACATCATCGAGTGGACTTTAAGACAATCTACAGAGCTAAGAAAGCTGTGAAATTGCCAGACTAT
CACTTTGTGGATCACCGAATTGAAATTTTGAACCATGATAAAGATTACAATAAAGTGACTGTGTATGAGT
CAGCAGTAGCTAGAAACTCAACTGATGGTATGGACGAGCTCTACGTAAGCGCTTAATAGGTACCGCGGCC
GCGCTGAGGGGCTGGCCGCTCACAATTCCACACAACATACGAGCCGGAAGCATAAAGTGTAAAGCCTGGG
GTGCCTAATGAGTGAGCTAACTCACATTAATTGCGTTGCGCTCACTGCCCGCTTTCCAGTCGGGAAACCT
GTCGTGCCAGCTGCATTAATGAATCGGCCAACGCGCGGGGAGAGGCGGTTTGCGTATTGGGCGC
