>Addgene plasmid #42147 | pNH013 | addgene partial sequence | sequence record 58081 | Amp-R 5'-ATAATACCGCGCCACATAGC-3'
AAACGTTCTTCGGGGCGAAAACTCTCAAGGATCTTACCGCTGTTGAGATCCAGTTCGATGTAACCCACTC
GTGCACCCAACTGATCTTCAGCATCTTTTACTTTCACCAGCGTTTCTGGGTGAGCAAAAACAGGAAGGCA
AAATGCCGCAAAAAAGGGAATAAGGGCGACACGGAAATGTTGAATACTCATACTCTTCCTTTTTCAATAT
TATTGAAGCATTTATCAGGGTTATTGTCTCATGAGCGGATACATATTTGAATGTATTTAGAAAAATAAAC
AAATAGGGGTTCCGCGCACATTTCCCCGAAAAGTGCCACCTG
[74 nt withheld, positions 323-396]
CCCTCAGCGCGGCCGCTAGCGGATCCTTAAAAAACCATGGCCGCCTCAAAAGGAGAAGAAACGACAATGG
GTGTTATCAAGCCAGACATGAAGATCAAGCTTAAAATGGAGGGTAATGTTAATGGTCACGCCTTCGTCAT
TGAGGGAGAGGGTGAAGGAAAGCCATACGATGGAACTAATACTATTAACTTGGAAGTGAAGGAGGGTGCC
CCACTTCCATTCTCTTATGATATCCTTACTACAGCCTTCGCATATGGAAATCGAGCATTCACAAAATACC
CAGACGACATTCCAAATTACTTCAAGCAGTCATTTCCAGAGGGATATTCTTGGGAGAGAACAATGACATT
CGAGGACAAGGGTATAGTTAAAGTGAAATCTGATATTAGTATGGAAGAAGATTCATTCATCTATGAGATA
CACCTGAAGGGCGAGAACTTTCCTCCGAATGGACCAGTGATGCAGAAAAAGACAACAGGATGGGACGCA
